>Addgene plasmid #118308 | Flag-Src | addgene full sequence | sequence record 227071 | Addgene NGS Result
GTAGTGCGCGAGCAAAATTTAAGCTACAACAAGGCAAGGCTTGACCGACAATTGCATGAAGAATCTGCTT
AGGGTTAGGCGTTTTGCGCTGCTTCGCGATGTACGGGCCAGATATACGCGTTGACATTGATTATTGACTA
GTTATTAATAGTAATCAATTACGGGGTCATTAGTTCATAGCCCATATATGGAGTTCCGCGTTACATAACT
TACGGTAAATGGCCCGCCTGGCTGACCGCCCAACGACCCCCGCCCATTGACGTCAATAATGACGTATGTT
CCCATAGTAACGCCAATAGGGACTTTCCATTGACGTCAATGGGTGGAGTATTTACGGTAAACTGCCCACT
TGGCAGTACATCAAGTGTATCATATGCCAAGTACGCCCCCTATTGACGTCAATGACGGTAAATGGCCCGC
CTGGCATTATGCCCAGTACATGACCTTATGGGACTTTCCTACTTGGCAGTACATCTACGTATTAGTCATC
GCTATTACCATGGTGATGCGGTTTTGGCAGTACATCAATGGGCGTGGATAGCGGTTTGACTCACGGGGAT
TTCCAAGTCTCCACCCCATTGACGTCAATGGGAGTTTGTTTTGGCACCAAAATCAACGGGACTTTCCAAA
ATGTCGTAACAACTCCGCCCCATTGACGCAAATGGGCGGTAGGCGTGTACGGTGGGAGGTCTATATAAGC
AGAGCTCTCTGGCTAACTAGAGAACCCACTGCTTACTGGCTTATCGAAATTAATACGACTCACTATAGGG
AGACCCAAGCTTATCGATACCGTCGACCTCGAGCGGCCGCCACTGTGCTGGATCATGGGCAGCAACAAGA
GCAAGCCCAAGGACGCCAGCCAGCGGCGCCGCAGCCTGGAGCCCTCGGAAAACGTGCACGGGGCAGGGGG
CGCCTTCCCGGCCTCACAGACACCGAGCAAGCCCGCCTCCGCCGACGGCCACCGCGGGCCCAGCGCCGCC
TTCGTGCCGCCCGCGGCCGAGCCCAAGCTCTTCGGAGGCTTCAACTCCTCGGACACCGTCACCTCCCCGC
AGAGGGCGGGGCCTCTGGCAGGTGGGGTGACCACCTTTGTGGCCCTCTATGACTATGAGTCACGGACAGA
GACTGACCTGTCCTTCAAGAAAGGGGAGCGGCTGCAGATTGTTAACAACACGGAGGGAGACTGGTGGCTG
GCACACTCGCTGAGCACGGGACAGACCGGTTACATCCCCAGCAACTATGTGGCGCCCTCCGACTCCATCC
AGGCTGAGGAGTGGTACTTTGGCAAGATCACTAGACGGGAATCAGAGCGGCTGCTGCTCAACGCCGAGAA
CCCGAGAGGGACCTTCCTCGTGAGGGAGAGTGAGACCACAAAAGGTGCCTACTGCCTCTCTGTATCCGAC
TTCGACAATGCCAAGGGCCTAAATGTGAAACACTACAAGATCCGCAAGCTGGACAGCGGCGGTTTCTACA
TCACCTCCCGCACCCAGTTCAACAGCCTGCAGCAGCTCGTGGCTTACTACTCCAAACATGCTGATGGCCT
GTGTCACCGCCTCACTACCGTATGTCCCACATCCAAGCCTCAGACCCAGGGATTGGCCAAGGATGCGTGG
GAGATCCCCCGGGAGTCCCTGCGGCTGGAGGTCAAGCTGGGCCAGGGTTGCTTCGGAGAGGTGTGGATGG
GGACCTGGAACGGCACCACGAGGGTTGCCATCAAAACTCTGAAGCCAGGCACCATGTCCCCAGAGGCCTT
CCTGCAGGAGGCCCAAGTCATGAAGAAACTGAGGCACGAGAAACTGGTGCAGCTGTATGCTGTGGTGTCG
GAAGAACCCATTTACATTGTGACAGAGTACATGAACAAGGGGAGTCTGCTGGACTTTCTCAAGGGGGAAA
CGGGCAAATATTTGCGGCTACCCCAGCTGGTGGACATGTCTGCTCAGATCGCTTCAGGCATGGCCTATGT
GGAGCGGATGAACTATGTGCACCGGGACCTTCGAGCCGCCAATATCCTAGTAGGGGAGAACCTGGTGTGC
AAAGTGGCCGACTTTGGGTTGGCCCGGCTCATAGAAGACAACGAATACACAGCCCGGCAAGGTGCCAAAT
TCCCCATCAAGTGGACCGCCCCTGAAGCTGCTCTGTACGGCAGGTTCACCATCAAGTCGGATGTGTGGTC
CTTTGGGATTCTGCTGACCGAGCTCACCACTAAGGGAAGAGTGCCCTATCCTGGGATGGTGAACCGTGAG
GTTCTGGACCAGGTGGAGCGGGGCTACCGGATGCCTTGTCCCCCCGAGTGCCCCGAGTCCCTGCATGACC
TTATGTGCCAGTGCTGGCGGAAGGAGCCCGAGGAGCGGCCCACCTTCGAGTACCTGCAGGCCTTCCTGGA
AGACTACTTTACGTCCACTGAGCCACAGTACGAGCCCGGGGAGAACCTAGGATCCGACTACAAGGACGAC
GATGACAAGGACTACAAGGACGACGATGACAAGTGAGCGGCCGCTCGAGCATGCATCTAGAGGGCCCTAT
TCTATAGTGTCACCTAAATGCTAGAGCTCGCTGATCAGCCTCGACTGTGCCTTCTAGTTGCCAGCCATCT
GTTGTTTGCCCCTCCCCCGTGCCTTCCTTGACCCTGGAAGGTGCCACTCCCACTGTCCTTTCCTAATAAA
ATGAGGAAATTGCATCGCATTGTCTGAGTAGGTGTCATTCTATTCTGGGGGGTGGGGTGGGGCAGGACAG
CAAGGGGGAGGATTGGGAAGACAATAGCAGGCATGCTGGGGATGCGGTGGGCTCTATGGCTTCTGAGGCG
GAAAGAACCAGCTGGGGCTCTAGGGGGTATCCCC
[124 nt withheld, positions 2835-2958]
C
[91 nt withheld, positions 2960-3050]
A
[49 nt withheld, positions 3052-3100]
CCTTTGACGTTGGAGTCCACGTTCTTT
[37 nt withheld, positions 3128-3164]
ACCCTATCTCGGTCTATTCTTTTGATTTATAAGGGATTTTGCCGATTTCGGCCTATTGGTTAAAAAATGA
GCTGATTTAACAAAAATTTAACGCGAATTAATTCTGTGGAATGTGTGTCAGTTAGGGTGTGGAAAGTCCC
CAGGCTCCCCAGCAGGCAGAAGTATGCAAAGCATGCATCTCAATTAGTCAGCAACCAGGTGTGGAAAGTC
CCCAGGCTCCCCAGCAGGCAGAAGTATGCAAAGCATGCATCTCAATTAGTCAGCAACCATAGTCCCGCCC
CTAACTCCGCCCATCCCGCCCCTAACTCCGCCCAGTTCCGCCCATTCTCCGCCCCATGGCTGACTAATTT
TTTTTATTTATGCAGAGGCCGAGGCCGCCTCTGCCTCTGAGCTATTCCAGAAGTAGTGAGGAGGCTTTTT
TGGAGGCCTAGGCTTTTGCAAAAAGCTCCCGGGAGCTTGTATATCCATTTTCGGATCTGATCAAGAGACA
GGATGAGGATCGTTTCGCATGATTGAACAAGATGGATTGCACGCAGGTTCTCCGGCCGCTTGGGTGGAGA
GGCTATTCGGCTATGACTGGGCACAACAGACAATCGGCTGCTCTGATGCCGCCGTGTTCCGGCTGTCAGC
GCAGGGGCGCCCGGTTCTTTTTGTCAAGACCGACCTGTCCGGTGCCCTGAATGAACTGCAGGACGAGGCA
GCGCGGCTATCGTGGCTGGCCACGACGGGCGTTCCTTGCGCAGCTGTGCTCGACGTTGTCACTGAAGCGG
GAAGGGACTGGCTGCTATTGGGCGAAGTGCCGGGGCAGGATCTCCTGTCATCTCACCTTGCTCCTGCCGA
GAAAGTATCCATCATGGCTGATGCAATGCGGCGGCTGCATACGCTTGATCCGGCTACCTGCCCATTCGAC
CACCAAGCGAAACATCGCATCGAGCGAGCACGTACTCGGATGGAAGCCGGTCTTGTCGATCAGGATGATC
TGGACGAAGAGCATCAGGGGCTCGCGCCAGCCGAACTGTTCGCCAGGCTCAAGGCGCGCATGCCCGACGG
CGAGGATCTCGTCGTGACCCATGGCGATGCCTGCTTGCCGAATATCATGGTGGAAAATGGCCGCTTTTCT
GGATTCATCGACTGTGGCCGGCTGGGTGTGGCGGACCGCTATCAGGACATAGCGTTGGCTACCCGTGATA
TTGCTGAAGAGCTTGGCGGCGAATGGGCTGACCGCTTCCTCGTGCTTTACGGTATCGCCGCTCCCGATTC
GCAGCGCATCGCCTTCTATCGCCTTCTTGACGAGTTCTTCTGAGCGGGACTCTGGGGTTCGAAATGACCG
ACCAAGCGACGCCCAACCTGCCATCACGAGATTTCGATTCCACCGCCGCCTTCTATGAAAGGTTGGGCTT
CGGAATCGTTTTCCGGGACGCCGGCTGGATGATCCTCCAGCGCGGGGATCTCATGCTGGAGTTCTTCGCC
CACCCCAACTTGTTTATTGCAGCTTATAATGGTTACAAATAAAGCAATAGCATCACAAATTTCACAAATA
AAGCATTTTTTTCACTGCATTCTAGTTGTGGTTTGTCCAAACTCATCAATGTATCTTATCATGTCTGTAT
ACCGTCGACCTCTAGCTAGAGCTTGGCGTAATCATGGTCATAGCTGTTTCCTGTGTGAAATTGTTATCCG
CTCACAATTCCACACAACATACGAGCCGGAAGCATAAAGTGTAAAGCCTGGGGTGCCTAATGAGTGAGCT
AACTCACATTAATTGCGTTGCGCTCACTGCCCGCTTTCCAGTCGGGAAACCTGTCGTGCCAGCTGCATTA
ATGAATCGGCCAACGCGCGGGGAGAGGCGGTTTGCGTATTGGGCGCTCTTCCGCTTCCTCGCTCACTGAC
TCGCTGCGCTCGGTCGTTCGGCTGCGGCGAGCGGTATCAGCTCACTCAAAGGCGGTAATACGGTTATCCA
CAGAATCAGGGGATAACGCAGGAAAGAACATGTGAGCAAAAGGCCAGCAAAAGGCCAGGAACCGTAAAAA
GGCCGCGTTGCTGGCGTTTTTCCATAGGCTCCGCCCCCCTGACGAGCATCACAAAAATCGACGCTCAAGT
CAGAGGTGGCGAAACCCGACAGGACTATAAAGATACCAGGCGTTTCCCCCTGGAAGCTCCCTCGTGCGCT
CTCCTGTTCCGACCCTGCCGCTTACCGGATACCTGTCCGCCTTTCTCCCTTCGGGAAGCGTGGCGCTTTC
TCATAGCTCACGCTGTAGGTATCTCAGTTCGGTGTAGGTCGTTCGCTCCAAGCTGGGCTGTGTGCACGAA
CCCCCCGTTCAGCCCGACCGCTGCGCCTTATCCGGTAACTATCGTCTTGAGTCCAACCCGGTAAGACACG
ACTTATCGCCACTGGCAGCAGCCACTGGTAACAGGATTAGCAGAGCGAGGTATGTAGGCGGTGCTACAGA
GTTCTTGAAGTGGTGGCCTAACTACGGCTACACTAGAAGAACAGTATTTGGTATCTGCGCTCTGCTGAAG
CCAGTTACCTTCGGAAAAAGAGTTGGTAGCTCTTGATCCGGCAAACAAACCACCGCTGGTAGCGGTGGTT
TTTTTGTTTGCAAGCAGCAGATTACGCGCAGAAAAAAAGGATCTCAAGAAGATCCTTTGATCTTTTCTAC
GGGGTCTGACGCTCAGTGGAACGAAAACTCACGTTAAGGGATTTTGGTCATGAGATTATCAAAAAGGATC
TTCACCTAGATCCTTTTAAATTAAAAATGAAGTTTTAAATCAATCTAAAGTATATATGAGTAAACTTGGT
CTGACAGTTACCAATGCTTAATCAGTGAGGCACCTATCTCAGCGATCTGTCTATTTCGTTCATCCATAGT
TGCCTGACTCCCCGTCGTGTAGATAACTACGATACGGGAGGGCTTACCATCTGGCCCCAGTGCTGCAATG
ATACCGCGAGACCCACGCTCACCGGCTCCAGATTTATCAGCAATAAACCAGCCAGCCGGAAGGGCCGAGC
GCAGAAGTGGTCCTGCAACTTTATCCGCCTCCATCCAGTCTATTAATTGTTGCCGGGAAGCTAGAGTAAG
TAGTTCGCCAGTTAATAGTTTGCGCAACGTTGTTGCCATTGCTACAGGCATCGTGGTGTCACGCTCGTCG
TTTGGTATGGCTTCATTCAGCTCCGGTTCCCAACGATCAAGGCGAGTTACATGATCCCCCATGTTGTGCA
AAAAAGCGGTTAGCTCCTTCGGTCCTCCGATCGTTGTCAGAAGTAAGTTGGCCGCAGTGTTATCACTCAT
GGTTATGGCAGCACTGCATAATTCTCTTACTGTCATGCCATCCGTAAGATGCTTTTCTGTGACTGGTGAG
TACTCAACCAAGTCATTCTGAGAATAGTGTATGCGGCGACCGAGTTGCTCTTGCCCGGCGTCAATACGGG
ATAATACCGCGCCACATAGCAGAACTTTAAAAGTGCTCATCATTGGAAAACGTTCTTCGGGGCGAAAACT
CTCAAGGATCTTACCGCTGTTGAGATCCAGTTCGATGTAACCCACTCGTGCACCCAACTGATCTTCAGCA
TCTTTTACTTTCACCAGCGTTTCTGGGTGAGCAAAAACAGGAAGGCAAAATGCCGCAAAAAAGGGAATAA
GGGCGACACGGAAATGTTGAATACTCATACTCTTCCTTTTTCAATATTATTGAAGCATTTATCAGGGTTA
TTGTCTCATGAGCGGATACATATTTGAATGTATTTAGAAAAATAAACAAATAGGGGTTCCGCGCACATTT
CCCCGAAAAGTGCCACCTGACGTCGACGGATCGGGAGATCTCCCGATCCCCTATGGTGCACTCTCAGTAC
AATCTGCTCTGATGCCGCATAGTTAAGCCAGTATCTGCTCCCTGCTTGTGTGTTGGAGGTCGCTGA
Features (pLannotate 1.2.2; 24 found; start..end, strand, type, name):
    123..502     +  enhancer       CMV enhancer: human cytomegalovirus immediate early enhancer
    503..706     +  promoter       CMV promoter: human cytomegalovirus (CMV) immediate early promoter
    702..735     +  LTR            5' LTR (truncated) (fragment): truncated 5' long terminal repeat (LTR) from HIV-1
    751..769     +  promoter       T7 promoter: promoter for bacteriophage T7 RNA polymerase
    776..803     +  misc_feature   MCS (fragment): pBluescript multiple cloning site
    825..2429    +  CDS            Src: SRC_MOUSE - Experimental evidence at protein level: Swiss-Prot protein existence level 1. Non-receptor protein tyrosine kinase which is activated following engagement of many different classes of cellular receptors including immune response receptors, integrins and other adhesion receptors, receptor protein tyrosine kinases, G protein-coupled receptors as well as cytokine receptors. Participates in signaling pathways that control a diverse spectrum of biological activities including gene transcription, immune response, cell adhesion, cell cycle progression, apoptosis, migration, and transforma
   2439..2459    +  CDS            FLAG (fragment): FLAG® epitope tag, followed by an enterokinase cleavage site
   2463..2483    +  CDS            FLAG (fragment): FLAG® epitope tag, followed by an enterokinase cleavage site
   2521..2539    -  promoter       SP6 promoter: promoter for bacteriophage SP6 RNA polymerase
   2565..2789    +  polyA_signal   bGH poly(A) signal: bovine growth hormone polyadenylation signal
   2793..2814    +  promoter       SV40 promoter (fragment): SV40 enhancer and early promoter
   2835..3263    +  rep_origin     f1 ori (sequence partly withheld): f1 bacteriophage origin of replication; arrow indicates direction of (+) strand synthesis
   3277..3606    +  promoter       SV40 promoter: SV40 enhancer and early promoter
   3673..4464    +  CDS            neo: KKA2_KLEPN - Also known as kan, nptII. Experimental evidence at protein level: Swiss-Prot protein existence level 1. Resistance to kanamycin, neomycin, paromomycin, ribostamycin, butirosin and gentamicin B. From Klebsiella pneumoniae.
   4488..4646    +  CDS            ble (fragment): BLE_KLEPN - Experimental evidence at protein level: Swiss-Prot protein existence level 1. Binding protein with a strong affinity to the bleomycin family of antibiotics. Binds to CL990; an antimitotic-antibiotic compound. From Klebsiella pneumoniae.
   4641..4762    +  polyA_signal   SV40 poly(A) signal: SV40 polyadenylation signal
   4835..4851    -  protein_bind   lac operator: The lac repressor binds to the lac operator to inhibit transcription in E. coli. This inhibition can be relieved by adding lactose or isopropyl-β-D-thiogalactopyranoside (IPTG). lac repressor encoded by lacI
   4859..4889    -  promoter       lac promoter: promoter for the E. coli lac operon
   4904..4925    -  protein_bind   CAP binding site: CAP binding activates transcription in the presence of cAMP. E. coli catabolite activator protein
   4938..5030    -  CDS            lacI (fragment): lac repressor; lacI; The lac repressor binds to the lac operator to inhibit transcription in E. coli. This inhibition can be relieved by adding lactose or isopropyl-β-D-thiogalactopyranoside (IPTG).
   5213..5801    -  rep_origin     ori: high-copy-number ColE1/pMB1/pBR322/pUC origin of replication
   5972..6832    -  CDS            AmpR: β-lactamase; bla; confers resistance to ampicillin, carbenicillin, and related antibiotics
   6833..6937    -  promoter       AmpR promoter: bla
   6996..7048    -  misc_feature   bom (fragment): basis of mobility region from pBR322
