[The description below was written by a language model from this plasmid's Addgene catalogue record and pLannotate feature annotations shown in this document.]
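Description:
Flag-Src is a mammalian expression plasmid built on the pcDNA3 backbone that drives production of mouse Src, the non-receptor protein tyrosine kinase also known as pp60c-src. It is about 7.1 kb in the sequenced record and is propagated in E. coli as a high-copy plasmid through its ColE1/pUC-type origin, with β-lactamase (AmpR) providing ampicillin selection. An f1 origin is also present, which in principle permits single-stranded DNA production. For mammalian cells, the backbone carries a neomycin phosphotransferase gene flanked by the SV40 early promoter and the SV40 polyadenylation signal, allowing G418 selection of stable transfectants. Short annotated fragments such as the truncated HIV-1 LTR, ble, lacI and bom hits are small partial matches that most likely reflect residual backbone sequence rather than functional parts.

The roughly 1.6 kb Src coding sequence was subcloned with HindIII and BamHI into a pcDNA3 derivative that already contained a Flag epitope. It sits downstream of the human cytomegalovirus immediate early enhancer and promoter and upstream of the bovine growth hormone polyadenylation signal, giving strong constitutive expression after transfection. The Flag tag is fused at the C terminus; the feature table detects two adjacent partial Flag matches immediately after the Src reading frame, suggesting a tandem or repeated epitope, although the catalogue entry simply lists Flag. T7 and SP6 promoters flank the insert and can serve for in vitro transcription or as sequencing primer sites. The construct is suited to overexpressing epitope-tagged Src for detection or immunoprecipitation with anti-Flag antibodies, and the associated publication concerns PKA phosphorylation of Src in cAMP-mediated growth inhibition via Rap1.
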