Addgene plasmid #118308: Flag-Src
Purpose: Expression of mouse Src
Depositing lab: Philip Stork. Depositing organization: Oregon Health & Science University. Publication: PKA phosphorylation of Src mediates cAMP's inhibition of cell growth via Rap1. Schmitt JM, Stork PJ. Mol Cell. 2002 Jan;9(1):85-94. S1097-2765(01)00432-4 PubMed 11804588.
Backbone
  Vector backbone: pcDNA3
  Backbone manufacturer: invitrogen
  Vector type: Mammalian Expression
Growth in bacteria
  Bacterial resistance: Ampicillin, 100 μg/mL
  Growth temperature: 37°C
  Growth strain: DH5alpha
  Copy number: High Copy
Gene/Insert
  Gene/Insert name: Src
  Species: M. musculus (mouse)
  Insert size (bp): 1606
  Entrez Gene: Src (a.k.a. pp60c-src)
  Promoter: CMV
  Tag / fusion protein: Flag (C terminal on backbone)
  Cloning method: Restriction Enzyme; 5′ cloning site HindIII (unknown if destroyed); 3′ cloning site BamHI (unknown if destroyed)
  Sequencing primers: 5′ T7; 3′ BGH
Terms and licenses: Academic/Nonprofit Terms; Industry Terms: Not Available to Industry
Depositor comments: Src constructs were subcloned into pcDNA3 containing Flag epitope with HindIII and BamHI.
How to cite: Flag-Src was a gift from Philip Stork (Addgene plasmid # 118308 ; http://n2t.net/addgene:118308 ; RRID:Addgene_118308)
