>Addgene plasmid #118308 | Flag-Src | depositor partial sequence | sequence record 223436 | T7; till Src 924bp
CGAACGATACGTCGACTCGAGCGGCCGCCACTGTGCTGGATCATGGGCAGCAACAAGAGCAAGCCCAAGG
ACGCCAGCCAGCGGCGCCGCAGCCTGGAGCCCTCGGAAAACGTGCACGGGGCAGGGGGCGCCTTCCCGGC
CTCACAGACACCGAGCAAGCCCGCCTCCGCCGACGGCCACCGCGGGCCCAGCGCCGCCTTCGTGCCGCCC
GCGGCCGAGCCCAAGCTCTTCGGAGGCTTCAACTCCTCGGACACCGTCACCTCCCCGCAGAGGGCGGGGC
CTCTGGCAGGTGGGGTGACCACCTTTGTGGCCCTCTATGACTATGAGTCACGGACAGAGACTGACCTGTC
CTTCAAGAAAGGGGAGCGGCTGCAGATTGTTAACAACACGGAGGGAGACTGGTGGCTGGCACACTCGCTG
AGCACGGGACAGACCGGTTACATCCCCAGCAACTATGTGGCGCCCTCCGACTCCATCCAGGCTGAGGAGT
GGTACTTTGGCAAGATCACTAGACGGGAATCAGAGCGGCTGCTGCTCAACGCCGAGAACCCGAGAGGGAC
CTTCCTCGTGAGGGAGAGTGAGACCACAAAAGGTGCCTACTGCCTCTCTGTATCCGACTTCGACAATGCC
AAGGGCCTAAATGTGAAACACTACAAGATCCGCAAGCTGGACAGCGGCGGTTTCTACATCACCTCCCGCA
CCCAGTTCAACAGCCTGCAGCAGCTCGTGGCTTACTACTCCAAACATGCTGATGGCCTGTGTCACCGCCT
CACTACCGTATGTCCCACATCCAAGCCTCAGACCCAGGGATTGGCCAAGGATGCGTGGGAGATCCCCCGG
GAGTCCCTGCGGCTGGAGGTCAAGCTGGGCCAGGGTTGCTTCGGAGAGGTGTGGATGGGGACCTGGAACG
GCACCACGAGGGTTGCCATCAAAACTCTGAAGCCAGGCACCATGTCCCCAGAGGCCTTCCTGCAGGAGGC
CCAA
