>Addgene plasmid #118308 | Flag-Src | depositor partial sequence | sequence record 223437 | BGH; Src 853bp to the end
ATGGGGACCTGGAACGGCACCACGAGGGTTGCCATCAAAACTCTGAAGCCAGGCACCATGTCCCCAGAGG
CCTTCCTGCAGGAGGCCCAAGTCATGAAGAAACTGAGGCACGAGAAACTGGTGCAGCTGTATGCTGTGGT
GTCGGAAGAACCCATTTACATTGTGACAGAGTACATGAACAAGGGGAGTCTGCTGGACTTTCTCAAGGGG
GAAACGGGCAAATATTTGCGGCTACCCCAGCTGGTGGACATGTCTGCTCAGATCGCTTCAGGCATGGCCT
ATGTGGAGCGGATGAACTATGTGCACCGGGACCTTCGAGCCGCCAATATCCTAGTAGGGGAGAACCTGGT
GTGCAAAGTGGCCGACTTTGGGTTGGCCCGGCTCATAGAAGACAACGAATACACAGCCCGGCAAGGTGCC
AAATTCCCCATCAAGTGGACCGCCCCTGAAGCTGCTCTGTACGGCAGGTTCACCATCAAGTCGGATGTGT
GGTCCTTTGGGATTCTGCTGACCGAGCTCACCACTAAGGGAAGAGTGCCCTATCCTGGGATGGTGAACCG
TGAGGTTCTGGACCAGGTGGAGCGGGGCTACCGGATGCCTTGTCCCCCCGAGTGCCCCGAGTCCCTGCAT
GACCTTATGTGCCAGTGCTGGCGGAAGGAGCCCGAGGAGCGGCCCACCTTCGAGTACCTGCAGGCCTTCC
TGGAAGACTACTTTACGTCCACTGAGCCACAGTACGAGCCCGGGGAGAACCTAGGATCCGACTACAAGGA
CGACGATGACAAGGACTACAAGGACGACGATGACAAGTGAGCGGCCGCTCGAGCATGCATCTAGAGGGCC
CTATTCTATAGTTCACCTATGTTAGGGTGG
